>Addgene plasmid #229578 | pAAV-AscI-CAG-NES-mBaoJin-P2A-mCherry | addgene full sequence | sequence record 480849 | Addgene NGS Result
CTTCCGCTTCCTCGCTCACTGACTCGCTGCGCTCGGTCGTTCGGCTGCGGCGAGCGGTATCAGCTCACTC
AAAGGCGGTAATACGGTTATCCACAGAATCAGGGGATAACGCAGGAAAGAACATGTGAGCAAAAGGCCAG
CAAAAGGCCAGGAACCGTAAAAAGGCCGCGTTGCTGGCGTTTTTCCATAGGCTCCGCCCCCCTGACGAGC
ATCACAAAAATCGACGCTCAAGTCAGAGGTGGCGAAACCCGACAGGACTATAAAGATACCAGGCGTTTCC
CCCTGGAAGCTCCCTCGTGCGCTCTCCTGTTCCGACCCTGCCGCTTACCGGATACCTGTCCGCCTTTCTC
CCTTCGGGAAGCGTGGCGCTTTCTCATAGCTCACGCTGTAGGTATCTCAGTTCGGTGTAGGTCGTTCGCT
CCAAGCTGGGCTGTGTGCACGAACCCCCCGTTCAGCCCGACCGCTGCGCCTTATCCGGTAACTATCGTCT
TGAGTCCAACCCGGTAAGACACGACTTATCGCCACTGGCAGCAGCCACTGGTAACAGGATTAGCAGAGCG
AGGTATGTAGGCGGTGCTACAGAGTTCTTGAAGTGGTGGCCTAACTACGGCTACACTAGAAGAACAGTAT
TTGGTATCTGCGCTCTGCTGAAGCCAGTTACCTTCGGAAAAAGAGTTGGTAGCTCTTGATCCGGCAAACA
AACCACCGCTGGTAGCGGTGGTTTTTTTGTTTGCAAGCAGCAGATTACGCGCAGAAAAAAAGGATCTCAA
GAAGATCCTTTGATCTTTTCTACGGGGTCTGACGCTCAGTGGAACGAAAACTCACGTTAAGGGATTTTGG
TCATGAGATTATCAAAAAGGATCTTCACCTAGATCCTTTTAAATTAAAAATGAAGTTTTAAATCAATCTA
AAGTATATATGAGTAAACTTGGTCTGACAGTTACCAATGCTTAATCAGTGAGGCACCTATCTCAGCGATC
TGTCTATTTCGTTCATCCATAGTTGCCTGACTCCCCGTCGTGTAGATAACTACGATACGGGAGGGCTTAC
CATCTGGCCCCAGTGCTGCAATGATACCGCGAGACCCACGCTCACCGGCTCCAGATTTATCAGCAATAAA
CCAGCCAGCCGGAAGGGCCGAGCGCAGAAGTGGTCCTGCAACTTTATCCGCCTCCATCCAGTCTATTAAT
TGTTGCCGGGAAGCTAGAGTAAGTAGTTCGCCAGTTAATAGTTTGCGCAACGTTGTTGCCATTGCTACAG
GCATCGTGGTGTCACGCTCGTCGTTTGGTATGGCTTCATTCAGCTCCGGTTCCCAACGATCAAGGCGAGT
TACATGATCCCCCATGTTGTGCAAAAAAGCGGTTAGCTCCTTCGGTCCTCCGATCGTTGTCAGAAGTAAG
TTGGCCGCAGTGTTATCACTCATGGTTATGGCAGCACTGCATAATTCTCTTACTGTCATGCCATCCGTAA
GATGCTTTTCTGTGACTGGTGAGTACTCAACCAAGTCATTCTGAGAATAGTGTATGCGGCGACCGAGTTG
CTCTTGCCCGGCGTCAATACGGGATAATACCGCGCCACATAGCAGAACTTTAAAAGTGCTCATCATTGGA
AAACGTTCTTCGGGGCGAAAACTCTCAAGGATCTTACCGCTGTTGAGATCCAGTTCGATGTAACCCACTC
GTGCACCCAACTGATCTTCAGCATCTTTTACTTTCACCAGCGTTTCTGGGTGAGCAAAAACAGGAAGGCA
AAATGCCGCAAAAAAGGGAATAAGGGCGACACGGAAATGTTGAATACTCATACTCTTCCTTTTTCAATAT
TATTGAAGCATTTATCAGGGTTATTGTCTCATGAGCGGATACATATTTGAATGTATTTAGAAAAATAAAC
AAATAGGGGTTCCGCGCACATTTCCCCGAAAAGTGCCACCTAAATTGTAAGCGTTAATATTTTGTTAAAA
TTCGCGTTAAATTTTTGTTAAATCAGCTCATTTTTTAACCAATAGGCCGAAATCGGCAAAATCCCTTATA
AATCAAAAGAATAGACCGAGATAGGGT
[37 nt withheld, positions 2058-2094]
AAAGAACGTGGACTCCAACGTCAAAGG
[49 nt withheld, positions 2122-2170]
T
[91 nt withheld, positions 2172-2262]
G
[124 nt withheld, positions 2264-2387]
CCCATTCGCCATTCAGGCTGCGCAACTGTTGGGAAGGGCGATCGGTGCGGGCCTCTTCGCTATTACGCCA
GCTGCGCGCTCGCTCGCTCACTGAGGCCGCCCGGGCAAAGCCCGGGCGTCGGGCGACCTTTGGTCGCCCG
GCCTCAGTGAGCGAGCGAGCGCGCAGAGAGGGAGTGGCCAACTCCATCACTAGGGGTTCCTTGTAGTTAA
TGATTAACCCGCCATGCTACTTATCTACGTAGCCATGCTCTAGGAAGTCGTAGGTTAATTAAGGCGCGCC
GCCTAGGCCATTGACGTCAATAATGACGTATGTTCCCATAGTAACGCCAATAGGGACTTTCCATTGACGT
CAATGGGTGGAGTATTTACGGTAAACTGCCCACTTGGCAGTACATCAAGTGTATCATATGCCAAGTACGC
CCCCTATTGACGTCAATGACGGTAAATGGCCCGCCTGGCATTATGCCCAGTACATGACCTTATGGGACTT
TCCTACTTGGCAGTACATCTACGTATTAGTCATCGCTATTACCATGGTCGAGGTGAGCCCCACGTTCTGC
TTCACTCTCCCCATCTCCCCCCCCTCCCCACCCCCAATTTTGTATTTATTTATTTTTTAATTATTTTGTG
CAGCGATGGGGGCGGGGGGGGGGGGGGGGGCGCGCCMCGGGGGGGSGGGGGGGGGGGGGGGGGGGGGGGG
GGGGGGGGGGGGGGGGGGGGGGGGGGGSSSMGGNNGGGGGGGGGSGGGSSGGGGSGWGGCGGWGAGGTGC
GGCGGCAGCCAATCAGAGCGGCGCGCTCCGAAAGTTTCCTTTTATGGCGAGGCGGCGGCGGCGGCGGCCC
TATAAAAAGCGAAGCGCGCGGCGGGCGGGAGTCGCTGCGCGCTGCCTTCGCCCCGTGCCCCGCTCCGCCG
CCGCCTCGCGCCGCCCGCCCCGGCTCTGACTGACCGCGTTACTCCCACAGGTGAGCGGGCGGGACGGCCC
TTCTCCTCCGGGCTGTAATTAGCGCTTGGTTTAATGACGGCTTGTTTCTTTTCTGTGGCTGCGTGAAAGC
CTTGAGGGGCTCCGGGAGGGCCCTTTGTGCGGGGGGAGCGGCTCGGGGCTGTCCGCGGGGGGACGGCTGC
CTTCGGGGGGGACGGGGCAGGGCGGGGTTCGGCTTCTGGCGTGTGACCGGCGGCTCTAGAGCCTCTGCTA
ACCATGTTCATGCCTTCTTCTTTTTCCTACAGCTCCTGGGCAACGTGCTGGTTATTGTGCTGTCTCATCA
TTTTGGCAAAGAATTGGATCCGACACCATGCTTCAACTTCCTCCTCTTGAACGTCTTACTCTTTCGAGAT
CTATGGTCTCAAAGGGAGAGGAGGAAAACATGGCTAGTACACCATTTAAATTTCAACTTAAAGGAACCAT
CAATGGCAAATCGTTTACCGTTGAAGGCGAAGGTGAAGGGAACTCACATGAAGGTTCTCATAAAGGAAAA
TATGTTTGTACAAGTGGAAAACTACCGATGTCATGGGCAGCACTTGGGACAACCTTTGGTTATGGAATGA
AATATTATACCAAATATCCTAGTGGACTGAAGAACTGGTTTCGTGAAGTAATGCCCGGAGGCTTTACCTA
CGATCGTCATATTCAATATAAAGGCGATGGGAGTATCCATGCAAAACACCAACACTTTATGAAAAATGGG
ACTTATCACAACATTGTAGAATTTACCGGTCAGGATTTTAAAGAAAATAGTCCAGTCTTAACTGGAGATA
TGAATGTCTCATTACCGAATGAAGTCCCACAAATACCCAGAGATGATGGAGTAGAATGCCCAGTGACCTT
GCTTTATCCTTTATTATCGGATAAATCAAAATACGTCGAGGCTCACCAATATACAATCTGCAAGCCTCTT
CATAATCAACCAGCACCTGATGTCCCATATCACTGGATTCGTAAACAATACACACAAAGCAAAGATGATG
CCGAGGAACGCGATCATATCTGTCAATCAGAGACTCTCGAAGCACACTTAAAGGGCATGGACGAGCTGTA
TAAGGAATTCCGACCGGTTCACGTGGGAAGTGGGGCTACAAACTTCTCACTGCTGAAACAGGCCGGGGAT
GTGGAGGAAAACCCAGGACCACACGTGACTAGTGGTGGTTCTGGTTCTGGTACCATGGTGAGCAAGGGCG
AGGAGGATAACATGGCCATCATCAAGGAGTTCATGCGCTTCAAGGTGCACATGGAGGGCTCCGTGAACGG
CCACGAGTTCGAGATCGAGGGCGAGGGCGAGGGCCGCCCCTACGAGGGCACCCAGACCGCCAAGCTGAAG
GTGACCAAGGGTGGCCCCCTGCCCTTCGCCTGGGACATCCTGTCCCCTCAGTTCATGTACGGCTCCAAGG
CCTACGTGAAGCACCCCGCCGACATCCCCGACTACTTGAAGCTGTCCTTCCCCGAGGGCTTCAAGTGGGA
GCGCGTGATGAACTTCGAGGACGGCGGCGTGGTGACCGTGACCCAGGACTCCTCCCTGCAGGACGGCGAG
TTCATCTACAAGGTGAAGCTGCGCGGCACCAACTTCCCCTCCGACGGCCCCGTAATGCAGAAGAAGACCA
TGGGCTGGGAGGCCTCCTCCGAGCGGATGTACCCCGAGGACGGCGCCCTGAAGGGCGAGATCAAGCAGAG
GCTGAAGCTGAAGGACGGCGGCCACTACGACGCTGAGGTCAAGACCACCTACAAGGCCAAGAAGCCCGTG
CAGCTGCCCGGCGCCTACAACGTCAACATCAAGTTGGACATCACCTCCCACAACGAGGACTACACCATCG
TGGAACAGTACGAACGCGCCGAGGGCCGCCACTCCACCGGCGGCATGGACGAGCTGTATAAGTAAAAGCT
TATCGATAATCAACCTCTGGATTACAAAATTTGTGAAAGATTGACTGGTATTCTTAACTATGTTGCTCCT
TTTACGCTATGTGGATACGCTGCTTTAATGCCTTTGTATCATGCTATTGCTTCCCGTATGGCTTTCATTT
TCTCCTCCTTGTATAAATCCTGGTTGCTGTCTCTTTATGAGGAGTTGTGGCCCGTTGTCAGGCAACGTGG
CGTGGTGTGCACTGTGTTTGCTGACGCAACCCCCACTGGTTGGGGCATTGCCACCACCTGTCAGCTCCTT
TCCGGGACTTTCGCTTTCCCCCTCCCTATTGCCACGGCGGAACTCATCGCCGCCTGCCTTGCCCGCTGCT
GGACAGGGGCTCGGCTGTTGGGCACTGACAATTCCGTGGTGTTGTCGGGGAAATCATCGTCCTTTCCTTG
GCTGCTCGCCTGTGTTGCCACCTGGATTCTGCGCGGGACGTCCTTCTGCTACGTCCCTTCGGCCCTCAAT
CCAGCGGACCTTCCTTCCCGCGGCCTGCTGCCGGCTCTGCGGCCTCTTCCGCGTCTTCGCCTTCGCCCTC
AGACGAGTCGGATCTCCCTTTGGGCCGCCTCCCCGCATCGATACCGTCGACCCGGGCGGCCGCTTCGAGC
AGACATGATAAGATACATTGATGAGTTTGGACAAACCACAACTAGAATGCAGTGAAAAAAATGCTTTATT
TGTGAAATTTGTGATGCTATTGCTTTATTTGTAACCATTATAAGCTGCAATAAACAAGTTAACAACAACA
ATTGCATTCATTTTATGTTTCAGGTTCAGGGGGAGATGTGGGAGGTTTTTTAAAGCAAGTAAAACCTCTA
CAAATGTGGTAAAATCGATAAGGATCTTCCTAGAGCATGGCTACGTAGATAAGTAGCATGGCGGGTTAAT
CATTAACTACAAGGAACCCCTAGTGATGGAGTTGGCCACTCCCTCTCTGCGCGCTCGCTCGCTCACTGAG
GCCGGGCGACCAAAGGTCGCCCGACGCCCGGGCTTTGCCCGGGCGGCCTCAGTGAGCGAGCGAGCGCGCA
GCTGCATTAATGAATCGGCCAACGCGCGGGGAGAGGCGGTTTGCGTATTGGGCGCT
Features (pLannotate 1.2.2; 20 found; start..end, strand, type, name):
    182..770     -  rep_origin     ori: high-copy-number ColE1/pMB1/pBR322/pUC origin of replication
    941..1801    -  CDS            AmpR: β-lactamase; bla; confers resistance to ampicillin, carbenicillin, and related antibiotics
   1802..1906    -  promoter       AmpR promoter: bla
   1959..2387    -  rep_origin     f1 ori (sequence partly withheld): f1 bacteriophage origin of replication; arrow indicates direction of (+) strand synthesis
   2392..2461    -  CDS            lacZα (fragment): LacZα fragment of β-galactosidase; lacZ fragment
   2456..2588    -  repeat_region  AAV2 ITR (fragment): inverted terminal repeat of adeno-associated virus serotype 2 inverted
   2675..2923    +  enhancer       CMV enhancer (fragment): human cytomegalovirus immediate early enhancer
   2925..3046    +  promoter       chicken β-actin promoter (fragment): contains a 21-bp deletion relative to the standard chicken β-actin promoter
   3058..3079    +  promoter       chicken β-actin promoter (fragment): No description available
   3128..3254    +  promoter       chicken β-actin promoter (fragment): No description available
   3255..3390    +  intron         hybrid intron (fragment): hybrid between chicken β-actin (CBA) and minute virus of mice (MMV) introns (Gray et al., 2011)
   3479..3609    +  intron         chimeric intron (fragment): chimera between introns from chicken β-actin and rabbit β-globin
   3607..3669    +  CDS            HBB (fragment): HBB_LEPEU - Experimental evidence at protein level: Swiss-Prot protein existence level 1. Involved in oxygen transport from the lung to the various peripheral tissues. From Lepus europaeus (European hare).
   4401..4417    +  CDS            VC155 (fragment): C-terminal fragment of mVenus for use in bimolecular fluorescence complementation (BiFC) (Kodama and Hu, 2010)
   4542..5249    +  CDS            mCherry: mCherry is a basic (constitutively fluorescent) red fluorescent protein published in 2004, derived from Discosoma sp.. It is reported to be a very rapidly-maturing monomer with low acid sensitivity.
   5265..5853    +  misc_feature   WPRE: woodchuck hepatitis virus posttranscriptional regulatory element
   5896..6017    -  polyA_signal   SV40 poly(A) signal: SV40 polyadenylation signal
   6040..6108    -  CDS            large T antigen (fragment): large T antigen from SV40 (simian virus 40)
   6179..6312    +  repeat_region  AAV2 ITR: inverted terminal repeat of adeno-associated virus serotype 2 inverted
   6306..6362    -  CDS            lacI (fragment): lac repressor; lacI; The lac repressor binds to the lac operator to inhibit transcription in E. coli. This inhibition can be relieved by adding lactose or isopropyl-β-D-thiogalactopyranoside (IPTG).
