[The description below was written by a language model from this plasmid's Addgene catalogue record and pLannotate feature annotations shown in this document.]
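Description:
pAAV-AscI-CAG-NES-mBaoJin-P2A-mCherry is an AAV transfer plasmid (6,363 nt) built on a pAAV backbone for expression of two fluorescent proteins in mammalian cells, either by direct transfection or after packaging into recombinant adeno-associated virus. It is propagated in E. coli through a high-copy ColE1/pUC-type origin and selected with ampicillin via the β-lactamase gene. An f1 phage origin is also present. The catalogue lists a recombination-deficient growth strain, a common choice for keeping the repeat-rich AAV2 inverted terminal repeats intact. The two ITRs flank the expression cassette and supply the cis elements needed for genome replication and encapsidation when rep, cap and helper functions are provided in trans.

Between the ITRs, transcription is driven by the CAG promoter, annotated here as CMV enhancer, chicken β-actin promoter and chimeric β-actin/β-globin intron fragments, which gives strong, broadly active expression. The open reading frame, according to the construct name, encodes mBaoJin, a synthetic monomeric green fluorescent protein derived from StayGold. It is fused to a nuclear export signal (NES) that should keep it in the cytoplasm, and is followed by a P2A self-cleaving peptide and mCherry. The automated annotation does not recognise NES, mBaoJin or P2A, and the unannotated region upstream of mCherry presumably contains them. The small VC155, HBB, large T antigen, lacZα and lacI hits appear to be incidental fragment matches. A WPRE enhances transcript stability and expression, and an SV40 polyadenylation signal terminates the message.

Because P2A yields roughly equimolar amounts of both proteins from one transcript, mCherry can serve as a co-expressed red reference. This suits comparison of mBaoJin brightness or photostability in cells, although the record states only that the plasmid expresses both proteins in mammalian cells.
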