Addgene plasmid #229578: pAAV-AscI-CAG-NES-mBaoJin-P2A-mCherry
Purpose: Expresses NES-mBaoJin and mCherry in mammalian cells
Depositing lab: Kiryl Piatkevich. Depositing organization: Westlake University. Publication: Bright and stable monomeric green fluorescent protein derived from StayGold. Zhang H, Lesnov GD, Subach OM, Zhang W, Kuzmicheva TP, Vlaskina AV, Samygina VR, Chen L, Ye X, Nikolaeva AY, Gabdulkhakov A, Papadaki S, Qin W, Borshchevskiy V, Perfilov MM, Gavrikov AS, Drobizhev M, Mishin AS, Piatkevich KD, Subach FV. Nat Methods. 2024 Apr;21(4):657-665. doi: 10.1038/s41592-024-02203-y. Epub 2024 Feb 26. PubMed 38409224.
Backbone
  Vector backbone: pAAV
  Vector type: Mammalian Expression, AAV
Growth in bacteria
  Bacterial resistance: Ampicillin, 100 μg/mL
  Growth temperature: 37°C
  Growth strain: NEB Stable
  Copy number: High Copy
Gene/Insert
  Gene/Insert name: mBaoJin
  Species: Synthetic
  Cloning method: Ligation Independent Cloning
Terms and licenses: Academic/Nonprofit Terms; Industry Terms: Not Available to Industry
How to cite: pAAV-AscI-CAG-NES-mBaoJin-P2A-mCherry was a gift from Kiryl Piatkevich (Addgene plasmid # 229578 ; http://n2t.net/addgene:229578 ; RRID:Addgene_229578)
